Addgene plasmid #142375: TFORF1340
Purpose: Lentiviral vector for overexpressing transcription factor ORFs with unique 24-bp barcodes. Barcodes facilitate identification of transcription factors in pooled screens.
Depositing lab: Feng Zhang. Depositing organization: Broad Institute. Publication: A transcription factor atlas of directed differentiation. Joung J, Ma S, Tay T, Geiger-Schuller KR, Kirchgatterer PC, Verdine VK, Guo B, Arias-Garcia MA, Allen WE, Singh A, Kuksenko O, Abudayyeh OO, Gootenberg JS, Fu Z, Macrae RK, Buenrostro JD, Regev A, Zhang F. Cell. 2023 Jan 5;186(1):209-229.e26. doi: 10.1016/j.cell.2022.11.026. PubMed 36608654.
Backbone
  Vector backbone: pLX_TRC317
  Backbone manufacturer: Broad Institute Genetic Perturbation Platform
  Backbone size w/o insert (bp): 8264
  Vector type: Mammalian Expression, Lentiviral
  Selectable markers: Puromycin
Growth in bacteria
  Bacterial resistance: Ampicillin, 100 μg/mL
  Growth temperature: 37°C
  Growth strain: NEB Stable
  Copy number: High Copy
Gene/Insert
  Gene/Insert name: POU5F1
  Species: H. sapiens (human)
  Insert size (bp): 596
  Entrez Gene: POU5F1 (a.k.a. OCT3, OCT4, OCT4Borf1, OTF-3, OTF3, OTF4, Oct-3, Oct-4, Oct3/4)
  Promoter: EF1a
  Cloning method: Unknown
  Sequencing primers: 5′ GGGTGGAGACTGAAGTTAGGCCAG; 3′ CACATAGCGTAAAAGGAGCAACATAG
Terms and licenses: Academic/Nonprofit Terms; Industry Terms: Not Available to Industry
Depositor comments: NM_001285986,ENST00000441888,ENST00000471529,ENST00000512818,ENST00000513407 . The transcription factor ORF portion of this plasmid was synthesized by Genewiz. Please test multiple small colonies in case of plasmid recombination. To make this collection available in a timely manner, a portion of this collection was not fully sequenced by Addgene. If an Addgene verified full plasmid sequence is not available, please contact us prior to placing an order to request the full sequence.
How to cite: TFORF1340 was a gift from Feng Zhang (Addgene plasmid # 142375 ; http://n2t.net/addgene:142375 ; RRID:Addgene_142375)
