[The description below was written by a language model from this plasmid's Addgene catalogue record and pLannotate feature annotations shown in this document.]
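Description:
TFORF1340 is a third-generation-style, self-inactivating lentiviral expression plasmid built on the pLX_TRC317 backbone and carrying a human POU5F1 (OCT4) open reading frame. It belongs to a barcoded transcription factor ORF collection in which each construct carries a unique 24-bp barcode, so that the transcription factor present in a given cell can be identified in pooled overexpression screens, such as those used to map directed differentiation. In bacteria it is maintained through a high-copy ColE1/pUC origin with ampicillin resistance. An f1 origin and remnants of a lac/lacZα cloning region flanked by T7 and T3 promoters are also present in the backbone. The record notes that the plasmid can recombine during propagation.

The viral portion begins with an RSV promoter fused to a truncated HIV-1 5' LTR, which drives Tat-independent genomic RNA production. This is followed by the Ψ packaging signal with a gag fragment, the RRE for Rev-dependent export, and a cPPT/CTS. It ends in a ΔU3 3' LTR with a downstream SV40 poly(A) signal. Within the provirus, an SV40 early promoter drives puromycin N-acetyltransferase for selection of transduced mammalian cells, and the EF-1α promoter drives the POU5F1 ORF, with a WPRE downstream to enhance transcript stability and expression. The insert is listed at 596 bp, and the annotation matches only a fragment of the canonical protein. This fits the depositor's listed transcript accessions, which point to a shorter isoform rather than full-length OCT4A. The barcode is not annotated in the feature table; it may lie in the short region between the ORF and the WPRE, where a small U6-like fragment is called, but the record does not state this.
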