Features (pLannotate 1.2.2; 31 found; start..end, strand, type, name):
      5..231     +  promoter       RSV promoter: Rous sarcoma virus enhancer/promoter
    232..412     +  LTR            5' LTR (truncated): truncated 5' long terminal repeat (LTR) from HIV-1
    459..584     +  misc_feature   HIV-1 Ψ: packaging signal of human immunodeficiency virus type 1
    568..931     +  CDS            HIV-1 gag (fragment): gag protein from human immunodeficiency virus 1; gag
   1077..1310    +  misc_feature   RRE: The Rev response element (RRE) of HIV-1 allows for Rev-dependent mRNA export from the nucleus to the cytoplasm.
   1687..1713    +  CDS            Rev (fragment): human immunodeficiency virus 1 (HIV-1) Rev protein; rev; enhances nuclear export of unspliced and incompletely spliced viral mRNAs
   1720..1743    +  promoter       SV40 promoter (fragment): SV40 early promoter
   1744..1815    +  promoter       SV40 promoter (fragment): SV40 enhancer and early promoter
   1839..1974    +  rep_origin     SV40 ori: SV40 origin of replication
   2020..2616    +  CDS            PuroR (fragment): puromycin N-acetyltransferase; pac from Streptomyces; confers resistance to puromycin
   2665..2782    +  misc_feature   cPPT/CTS: central polypurine tract and central termination sequence of HIV-1
   2847..2913    +  CDS            small t antigen (fragment): SV40 (simian virus 40) small t antigen
   2920..4098    +  promoter       EF-1α promoter: strong constitutive promoter for human elongation factor EF-1α
   4067..4606    +  CDS            POU5F1 (fragment): PO5F1_HUMAN - Also known as OCT3, OCT4, OTF3. Experimental evidence at protein level: Swiss-Prot protein existence level 1. Transcription factor that binds to the octamer motif (5'- ATTTGCAT-3'). Forms a trimeric complex with SOX2 or SOX15 on DNA and controls the expression of a number of genes involved in embryonic development such as YES1, FGF4, UTF1 and ZFP206. Critical for early embryogenesis and for embryonic stem cell pluripotency. From Homo sapiens (Human).
   4622..4675    +  promoter       U6 promoter (fragment): RNA polymerase III promoter for human U6 snRNA
   4717..5305    +  misc_feature   WPRE: woodchuck hepatitis virus posttranscriptional regulatory element
   5356..5375    +  misc_feature   cPPT/CTS (fragment): central polypurine tract and central termination sequence of HIV-1
   5377..5610    +  LTR            3' LTR (ΔU3): self-inactivating 3' long terminal repeat (LTR) from HIV-1
   5688..5809    +  polyA_signal   SV40 poly(A) signal: SV40 polyadenylation signal
   5849..5984    +  rep_origin     SV40 ori: SV40 origin of replication
   6005..6023    -  promoter       T7 promoter: promoter for bacteriophage T7 RNA polymerase
   6031..6186    +  CDS            lacZα (fragment): LacZα fragment of β-galactosidase; lacZ fragment
   6191..6619    +  rep_origin     f1 ori (sequence partly withheld): f1 bacteriophage origin of replication; arrow indicates direction of (+) strand synthesis
   6672..6776    +  promoter       AmpR promoter: bla
   6777..7637    +  CDS            AmpR: β-lactamase; bla; confers resistance to ampicillin, carbenicillin, and related antibiotics
   7808..8396    +  rep_origin     ori: high-copy-number ColE1/pMB1/pBR322/pUC origin of replication
   8579..8671    +  CDS            lacI (fragment): lac repressor; lacI; The lac repressor binds to the lac operator to inhibit transcription in E. coli. This inhibition can be relieved by adding lactose or isopropyl-β-D-thiogalactopyranoside (IPTG).
   8684..8705    +  protein_bind   CAP binding site: CAP binding activates transcription in the presence of cAMP. E. coli catabolite activator protein
   8720..8750    +  promoter       lac promoter: promoter for the E. coli lac operon
   8758..8774    +  protein_bind   lac operator: The lac repressor binds to the lac operator to inhibit transcription in E. coli. This inhibition can be relieved by adding lactose or isopropyl-β-D-thiogalactopyranoside (IPTG). lac repressor encoded by lacI
   8819..8837    +  promoter       T3 promoter: promoter for bacteriophage T3 RNA polymerase
>Addgene plasmid #142375 | TFORF1340 | addgene full sequence | sequence record 400953 | Addgene NGS Result
TTAATGTAGTCTTATGCAATACTCTTGTAGTCTTGCAACATGGTAACGATGAGTTAGCAACATGCCTTAC
AAGGAGAGAAAAAGCACCGTGCATGCCGATTGGTGGAAGTAAGGTGGTACGATCGTGCCTTATTAGGAAG
GCAACAGACGGGTCTGACATGGATTGGACGAACCACTGAATTGCCGCATTGCAGAGATATTGTATTTAAG
TGCCTAGCTCGATACATAAACGGGTCTCTCTGGTTAGACCAGATCTGAGCCTGGGAGCTCTCTGGCTAAC
TAGGGAACCCACTGCTTAAGCCTCAATAAAGCTTGCCTTGAGTGCTTCAAGTAGTGTGTGCCCGTCTGTT
GTGTGACTCTGGTAACTAGAGATCCCTCAGACCCTTTTAGTCAGTGTGGAAAATCTCTAGCAGTGGCGCC
CGAACAGGGACTTGAAAGCGAAAGGGAAACCAGAGGAGCTCTCTCGACGCAGGACTCGGCTTGCTGAAGC
GCGCACGGCAAGAGGCGAGGGGCGGCGACTGGTGAGTACGCCAAAAATTTTGACTAGCGGAGGCTAGAAG
GAGAGAGATGGGTGCGAGAGCGTCAGTATTAAGCGGGGGAGAATTAGATCGCGATGGGAAAAAATTCGGT
TAAGGCCAGGGGGAAAGAAAAAATATAAATTAAAACATATAGTATGGGCAAGCAGGGAGCTAGAACGATT
CGCAGTTAATCCTGGCCTGTTAGAAACATCAGAAGGCTGTAGACAAATACTGGGACAGCTACAACCATCC
CTTCAGACAGGATCAGAAGAACTTAGATCATTATATAATACAGTAGCAACCCTCTATTGTGTGCATCAAA
GGATAGAGATAAAAGACACCAAGGAAGCTTTAGACAAGATAGAGGAAGAGCAAAACAAAAGTAAGACCAC
CGCACAGCAAGCGGCCGCTGATCTTCAGACCTGGAGGAGGAGATATGAGGGACAATTGGAGAAGTGAATT
ATATAAATATAAAGTAGTAAAAATTGAACCATTAGGAGTAGCACCCACCAAGGCAAAGAGAAGAGTGGTG
CAGAGAGAAAAAAGAGCAGTGGGAATAGGAGCTTTGTTCCTTGGGTTCTTGGGAGCAGCAGGAAGCACTA
TGGGCGCAGCGTCAATGACGCTGACGGTACAGGCCAGACAATTATTGTCTGGTATAGTGCAGCAGCAGAA
CAATTTGCTGAGGGCTATTGAGGCGCAACAGCATCTGTTGCAACTCACAGTCTGGGGCATCAAGCAGCTC
CAGGCAAGAATCCTGGCTGTGGAAAGATACCTAAAGGATCAACAGCTCCTGGGGATTTGGGGTTGCTCTG
GAAAACTCATTTGCACCACTGCTGTGCCTTGGAATGCTAGTTGGAGTAATAAATCTCTGGAACAGATTTG
GAATCACACGACCTGGATGGAGTGGGACAGAGAAATTAACAATTACACAAGCTTAATACACTCCTTAATT
GAAGAATCGCAAAACCAGCAAGAAAAGAATGAACAAGAATTATTGGAATTAGATAAATGGGCAAGTTTGT
GGAATTGGTTTAACATAACAAATTGGCTGTGGTATATAAAATTATTCATAATGATAGTAGGAGGCTTGGT
AGGTTTAAGAATAGTTTTTGCTGTACTTTCTATAGTGAATAGAGTTAGGCAGGGATATTCACCATTATCG
TTTCAGACCCACCTCCCAACCCCGAGGGGACCCATGCATTGCATCTCAATTAGTCAGCAACCAGGTGTGG
AAAGTCCCCAGGCTCCCCAGCAGGCAGAAGTATGCAAAGCATGCGTCTCAATTAGTCAGCAACCATAGTC
CCGCCCCTAACTCCGCCCATCCCGCCCCTAACTCCGCCCAGTTCCGCCCATTCTCCGCCCCATGGCTGAC
TAATTTTTTTTATTTATGCAGAGGCCGAGGCCGCCTCGGCCTCTGAGCTATTCCAGAAGTAGTGAGGAGG
CTTTTTTGGAGGCCTAGGCTTTTGCAAAAAGCTTTCTAGAGGTACCACCGGAGCTTACCATGACCGAGTA
CAAGCCCACGGTGCGCCTCGCCACCCGCGACGACGTCCCCAGGGCCGTACGCACCCTCGCCGCCGCGTTC
GCCGACTACCCCGCCACGCGCCACACCGTCGATCCGGACCGCCACATCGAGCGGGTCACCGAGCTGCAAG
AACTCTTCCTCACGCGCGTCGGGCTCGACATCGGCAAGGTGTGGGTCGCGGACGACGGCGCCGCCGTGGC
GGTCTGGACCACGCCGGAGAGCGTCGAAGCGGGGGCGGTGTTCGCCGAGATCGGCCCGCGCATGGCCGAG
TTGAGCGGTTCCCGGCTGGCCGCGCAGCAACAGATGGAAGGCCTCCTGGCGCCGCACCGGCCCAAGGAGC
CCGCGTGGTTCCTGGCCACCGTCGGCGTCTCGCCCGACCACCAGGGCAAGGGTCTGGGCAGCGCCGTCGT
GCTCCCCGGAGTGGAGGCGGCCGAGCGCGCCGGGGTGCCCGCCTTCCTGGAGACCTCCGCGCCCCGCAAC
CTCCCCTTCTACGAGCGGCTCGGCTTCACCGTCACCGCCGACGTCGAGGTGCCCGAAGGACCGCGCACCT
GGTGCATGACCCGCAAGCCCGGTGCCAGTTAACGAATTCTAGATCTTGAGACAAATGGCAGTATTCATCC
ACAATTTTAAAAGAAAAGGGGGGATTGGGGGGTACAGTGCAGGGGAAAGAATAGTAGACATAATAGCAAC
AGACATACAAACTAAAGAATTACAAAAACAAATTACAAAAATTCAAAATTTTCGGGTTTATTACAGGGAC
AGCAGAGATCCACTTTGGCGCCGGCTCGAGGCCTGCAGGTGCAAAGATGGATAAAGTTTTAAACAGAGAG
GAATCTTTGCAGCTAATGGACCTTCTAGGTCTTGAAAGGAGTGGGAATTGGCTCCGGTGCCCGTCAGTGG
GCAGAGCGCACATCGCCCACAGTCCCCGAGAAGTTGGGGGGAGGGGTCGGCAATTGAACCGGTGCCTAGA
GAAGGTGGCGCGGGGTAAACTGGGAAAGTGATGTCGTGTACTGGCTCCGCCTTTTTCCCGAGGGTGGGGG
AGAACCGTATATAAGTGCAGTAGTCGCCGTGAACGTTCTTTTTCGCAACGGGTTTGCCGCCAGAACACAG
GTAAGTGCCGTGTGTGGTTCCCGCGGGCCTGGCCTCTTTACGGGTTATGGCCCTTGCGTGCCTTGAATTA
CTTCCACCTGGCTGCAGTACGTGATTCTTGATCCCGAGCTTCGGGTTGGAAGTGGGTGGGAGAGTTCGAG
GCCTTGCGCTTAAGGAGCCCCTTCGCCTCGTGCTTGAGTTGAGGCCTGGCCTGGGCGCTGGGGCCGCCGC
GTGCGAATCTGGTGGCACCTTCGCGCCTGTCTCGCTGCTTTCGATAAGTCTCTAGCCATTTAAAATTTTT
GATGACCTGCTGCGACGCTTTTTTTCTGGCAAGATAGTCTTGTAAATGCGGGCCAAGATCTGCACACTGG
TATTTCGGTTTTTGGGGCCGCGGGCGGCGACGGGGCCCGTGCGTCCCAGCGCACATGTTCGGCGAGGCGG
GGCCTGCGAGCGCGGCCACCGAGAATCGGACGGGGGTAGTCTCAAGCTGGCCGGCCTGCTCTGGTGCCTG
GCCTCGCGCCGCCGTGTATCGCCCCGCCCTGGGCGGCAAGGCTGGCCCGGTCGGCACCAGTTGCGTGAGC
GGAAAGATGGCCGCTTCCCGGCCCTGCTGCAGGGAGCTCAAAATGGAGGACGCGGCGCTCGGGAGAGCGG
GCGGGTGAGTCACCCACACAAAGGAAAAGGGCCTTTCCGTCCTCAGCCGTCGCTTCATGTGACTCCACGG
AGTACCGGGCGCCGTCCAGGCACCTCGATTAGTTCTCGAGCTTTTGGAGTACGTCGTCTTTAGGTTGGGG
GGAGGGGTTTTATGCGATGGAGTTTCCCCACACTGAGTGGGTGGAGACTGAAGTTAGGCCAGCTTGGCAC
TTGATGTAATTCTCCTTGGAATTTGCCCTTTTTGAGTTTGGATCTTGGTTCATTCTCAAGCCTCAGACAG
TGGTTCAAAGTTTTTTTCTTCCATTTCAGGTGTCGTGAGGCTAGCACCGCCACCATGTGTAAGCTGCGGC
CCTTGCTGCAGAAGTGGGTGGAGGAAGCTGACAACAATGAAAATCTTCAGGAGATATGCAAAGCAGAAAC
CCTCGTGCAGGCCCGAAAGAGAAAGCGAACCAGTATCGAGAACCGAGTGAGAGGCAACCTGGAGAATTTG
TTCCTGCAGTGCCCGAAACCCACACTGCAGCAGATCAGCCACATCGCCCAGCAGCTTGGGCTCGAGAAGG
ATGTGGTCCGAGTGTGGTTCTGTAACCGGCGCCAGAAGGGCAAGCGATCAAGCAGCGACTATGCACAACG
AGAGGATTTTGAGGCTGCTGGGTCTCCTTTCTCAGGGGGACCAGTGTCCTTTCCTCTGGCCCCAGGGCCC
CATTTTGGTACCCCAGGCTATGGGAGCCCTCACTTCACTGCACTGTACTCCTCGGTCCCTTTCCCTGAGG
GGGAAGCCTTTCCCCCTGTCTCCGTCACCACTCTGGGCTCTCCCATGCATTCAAACTAGTAATGAACTAG
TCCGTAACTTGAAAGTATTTCGATTTCTTGGCTTTATATATCTTGTGGAAAGGACGACAACAGCTCCACC
CAGTTATCTTGACGCGTTAAGTCGACAATCAACCTCTGGATTACAAAATTTGTGAAAGATTGACTGGTAT
TCTTAACTATGTTGCTCCTTTTACGCTATGTGGATACGCTGCTTTAATGCCTTTGTATCATGCTATTGCT
TCCCGTATGGCTTTCATTTTCTCCTCCTTGTATAAATCCTGGTTGCTGTCTCTTTATGAGGAGTTGTGGC
CCGTTGTCAGGCAACGTGGCGTGGTGTGCACTGTGTTTGCTGACGCAACCCCCACTGGTTGGGGCATTGC
CACCACCTGTCAGCTCCTTTCCGGGACTTTCGCTTTCCCCCTCCCTATTGCCACGGCGGAACTCATCGCC
GCCTGCCTTGCCCGCTGCTGGACAGGGGCTCGGCTGTTGGGCACTGACAATTCCGTGGTGTTGTCGGGGA
AATCATCGTCCTTTCCTTGGCTGCTCGCCTGTGTTGCCACCTGGATTCTGCGCGGGACGTCCTTCTGCTA
CGTCCCTTCGGCCCTCAATCCAGCGGACCTTCCTTCCCGCGGCCTGCTGCCGGCTCTGCGGCCTCTTCCG
CGTCTTCGCCTTCGCCCTCAGACGAGTCGGATCTCCCTTTGGGCCGCCTCCCCGCGTCGACTTTAAGACC
AATGACTTACAAGGCAGCTGTAGATCTTAGCCACTTTTTAAAAGAAAAGGGGGGACTGGAAGGGCTAATT
CACTCCCAACGAAGACAAGATCTGCTTTTTGCTTGTACTGGGTCTCTCTGGTTAGACCAGATCTGAGCCT
GGGAGCTCTCTGGCTAACTAGGGAACCCACTGCTTAAGCCTCAATAAAGCTTGCCTTGAGTGCTTCAAGT
AGTGTGTGCCCGTCTGTTGTGTGACTCTGGTAACTAGAGATCCCTCAGACCCTTTTAGTCAGTGTGGAAA
ATCTCTAGCAGTACGTATAGTAGTTCATGTCATCTTATTATTCAGTATTTATAACTTGCAAAGAAATGAA
TATCAGAGAGTGAGAGGAACTTGTTTATTGCAGCTTATAATGGTTACAAATAAAGCAATAGCATCACAAA
TTTCACAAATAAAGCATTTTTTTCACTGCATTCTAGTTGTGGTTTGTCCAAACTCATCAATGTATCTTAT
CATGTCTGGCTCTAGCTATCCCGCCCCTAACTCCGCCCATCCCGCCCCTAACTCCGCCCAGTTCCGCCCA
TTCTCCGCCCCATGGCTGACTAATTTTTTTTATTTATGCAGAGGCCGAGGCCGCCTCGGCCTCTGAGCTA
TTCCAGAAGTAGTGAGGAGGCTTTTTTGGAGGCCTAGGGACGTACCCAATTCGCCCTATAGTGAGTCGTA
TTACGCGCGCTCACTGGCCGTCGTTTTACAACGTCGTGACTGGGAAAACCCTGGCGTTACCCAACTTAAT
CGCCTTGCAGCACATCCCCCTTTCGCCAGCTGGCGTAATAGCGAAGAGGCCCGCACCGATCGCCCTTCCC
AACAGTTGCGCAGCCTGAATGGCGAATGGG
[124 nt withheld, positions 6191-6314]
C
[91 nt withheld, positions 6316-6406]
A
[49 nt withheld, positions 6408-6456]
CCTTTGACGTTGGAGTCCACGTTCTTT
[37 nt withheld, positions 6484-6520]
ACCCTATCTCGGTCTATTCTTTTGATTTATAAGGGATTTTGCCGATTTCGGCCTATTGGTTAAAAAATGA
GCTGATTTAACAAAAATTTAACGCGAATTTTAACAAAATATTAACGCTTACAATTTAGGTGGCACTTTTC
GGGGAAATGTGCGCGGAACCCCTATTTGTTTATTTTTCTAAATACATTCAAATATGTATCCGCTCATGAG
ACAATAACCCTGATAAATGCTTCAATAATATTGAAAAAGGAAGAGTATGAGTATTCAACATTTCCGTGTC
GCCCTTATTCCCTTTTTTGCGGCATTTTGCCTTCCTGTTTTTGCTCACCCAGAAACGCTGGTGAAAGTAA
AAGATGCTGAAGATCAGTTGGGTGCACGAGTGGGTTACATCGAACTGGATCTCAACAGCGGTAAGATCCT
TGAGAGTTTTCGCCCCGAAGAACGTTTTCCAATGATGAGCACTTTTAAAGTTCTGCTATGTGGCGCGGTA
TTATCCCGTATTGACGCCGGGCAAGAGCAACTCGGTCGCCGCATACACTATTCTCAGAATGACTTGGTTG
AGTACTCACCAGTCACAGAAAAGCATCTTACGGATGGCATGACAGTAAGAGAATTATGCAGTGCTGCCAT
AACCATGAGTGATAACACTGCGGCCAACTTACTTCTGACAACGATCGGAGGACCGAAGGAGCTAACCGCT
TTTTTGCACAACATGGGGGATCATGTAACTCGCCTTGATCGTTGGGAACCGGAGCTGAATGAAGCCATAC
CAAACGACGAGCGTGACACCACGATGCCTGTAGCAATGGCAACAACGTTGCGCAAACTATTAACTGGCGA
ACTACTTACTCTAGCTTCCCGGCAACAATTAATAGACTGGATGGAGGCGGATAAAGTTGCAGGACCACTT
CTGCGCTCGGCCCTTCCGGCTGGCTGGTTTATTGCTGATAAATCTGGAGCCGGTGAGCGTGGGTCTCGCG
GTATCATTGCAGCACTGGGGCCAGATGGTAAGCCCTCCCGTATCGTAGTTATCTACACGACGGGGAGTCA
GGCAACTATGGATGAACGAAATAGACAGATCGCTGAGATAGGTGCCTCACTGATTAAGCATTGGTAACTG
TCAGACCAAGTTTACTCATATATACTTTAGATTGATTTAAAACTTCATTTTTAATTTAAAAGGATCTAGG
TGAAGATCCTTTTTGATAATCTCATGACCAAAATCCCTTAACGTGAGTTTTCGTTCCACTGAGCGTCAGA
CCCCGTAGAAAAGATCAAAGGATCTTCTTGAGATCCTTTTTTTCTGCGCGTAATCTGCTGCTTGCAAACA
AAAAAACCACCGCTACCAGCGGTGGTTTGTTTGCCGGATCAAGAGCTACCAACTCTTTTTCCGAAGGTAA
CTGGCTTCAGCAGAGCGCAGATACCAAATACTGTTCTTCTAGTGTAGCCGTAGTTAGGCCACCACTTCAA
GAACTCTGTAGCACCGCCTACATACCTCGCTCTGCTAATCCTGTTACCAGTGGCTGCTGCCAGTGGCGAT
AAGTCGTGTCTTACCGGGTTGGACTCAAGACGATAGTTACCGGATAAGGCGCAGCGGTCGGGCTGAACGG
GGGGTTCGTGCACACAGCCCAGCTTGGAGCGAACGACCTACACCGAACTGAGATACCTACAGCGTGAGCT
ATGAGAAAGCGCCACGCTTCCCGAAGGGAGAAAGGCGGACAGGTATCCGGTAAGCGGCAGGGTCGGAACA
GGAGAGCGCACGAGGGAGCTTCCAGGGGGAAACGCCTGGTATCTTTATAGTCCTGTCGGGTTTCGCCACC
TCTGACTTGAGCGTCGATTTTTGTGATGCTCGTCAGGGGGGCGGAGCCTATGGAAAAACGCCAGCAACGC
GGCCTTTTTACGGTTCCTGGCCTTTTGCTGGCCTTTTGCTCACATGTTCTTTCCTGCGTTATCCCCTGAT
TCTGTGGATAACCGTATTACCGCCTTTGAGTGAGCTGATACCGCTCGCCGCAGCCGAACGACCGAGCGCA
GCGAGTCAGTGAGCGAGGAAGCGGAAGAGCGCCCAATACGCAAACCGCCTCTCCCCGCGCGTTGGCCGAT
TCATTAATGCAGCTGGCACGACAGGTTTCCCGACTGGAAAGCGGGCAGTGAGCGCAACGCAATTAATGTG
AGTTAGCTCACTCATTAGGCACCCCAGGCTTTACACTTTATGCTTCCGGCTCGTATGTTGTGTGGAATTG
TGAGCGGATAACAATTTCACACAGGAAACAGCTATGACCATGATTACGCCAAGCGCGCAATTAACCCTCA
CTAAAGGGAACAAAAGCTGGAGCTGCAAGC
