>Addgene plasmid #142375 | TFORF1340 | depositor partial sequence | sequence record 279263 | Insert
ACCGCCACCATGTGTAAGCTGCGGCCCTTGCTGCAGAAGTGGGTGGAGGAAGCTGACAACAATGAAAATC
TTCAGGAGATATGCAAAGCAGAAACCCTCGTGCAGGCCCGAAAGAGAAAGCGAACCAGTATCGAGAACCG
AGTGAGAGGCAACCTGGAGAATTTGTTCCTGCAGTGCCCGAAACCCACACTGCAGCAGATCAGCCACATC
GCCCAGCAGCTTGGGCTCGAGAAGGATGTGGTCCGAGTGTGGTTCTGTAACCGGCGCCAGAAGGGCAAGC
GATCAAGCAGCGACTATGCACAACGAGAGGATTTTGAGGCTGCTGGGTCTCCTTTCTCAGGGGGACCAGT
GTCCTTTCCTCTGGCCCCAGGGCCCCATTTTGGTACCCCAGGCTATGGGAGCCCTCACTTCACTGCACTG
TACTCCTCGGTCCCTTTCCCTGAGGGGGAAGCCTTTCCCCCTGTCTCCGTCACCACTCTGGGCTCTCCCA
TGCATTCAAACTAGTAATGAACTAGTCCGTAACTTGAAAGTATTTCGATTTCTTGGCTTTATATATCTTG
TGGAAAGGACGACAACAGCTCCACCCAGTTATCTTG
