>Addgene plasmid #142375 | TFORF1340 | depositor partial sequence | sequence record 279264 | Barcode
CAACAGCTCCACCCAGTTATCTTG
